>Addgene plasmid #154478 | pEPYC0CM0095 | addgene full sequence | sequence record 313983 | Addgene NGS Result
ATTCTGCCGACATGGAAGCCATCACAAACGGCATGATGAACCTGAATCGCCAGCGGCATCAGCACCTTGT
CGCCTTGCGTATAATATTTGCCCATGGTGAAAACGGGGGCGAAGAAGTTGTCCATATTGGCCACGTTTAA
ATCAAAACTGGTGAAACTCACCCAGGGATTGGCTGAGACGAAAAACATATTCTCAATAAACCCTTTAGGG
AAATAGGCCAGGTTTTCACCGTAACACGCCACATCTTGCGAATATATGTGTAGAAACTGCCGGAAATCGT
CGTGGTATTCACTCCAGAGCGATGAAAACGTTTCAGTTTGCTCATGGAAAACGGTGTAACAAGGGTGAAC
ACTATCCCATATCACCAGCTCACCGTCTTTCATTGCCATACGAAATTCCGGATGAGCATTCATCAGGCGG
GCAAGAATGTGAATAAAGGCCGGATAAAACTTGTGCTTATTTTTCTTTACGGTCTTTAAAAAGGCCGTAA
TATCCAGCTGAACGGTCTGGTTATAGGTACATTGAGCAACTGACTGAAATGCCTCAAAATGTTCTTTACG
ATGCCATTGGGATATATCAACGGTGGTATATCCAGTGATTTTTTTCTCCATTTTAGCTTCCTTAGCTCCT
GAAAATCTCGATAACTCAAAAAATACGCCCGGTAGTGATCTTATTTCATTATGGTGAAAGTTGGAACCTC
TTACGTGCCCGATCAACTCGAGTGCCACCTGACGTCTAAGAAACCATTATTATCATGACATTAACCTATA
AAAATAGGCGTATCACGAGGCAGAATTTCAGATAAAAAAAATCCTTAGCTTTCGCTAAGGATGATTTCTG
GAATTCGGTCTCAGGAGTGGAAGATTCAGAAAATCTCCATCAACAAATAATCCAAGTAAGGATTAATGGA
TTGATCAACATCCTTACCGCTATGGGTAAGATTGATGAAAAGTCAAAAACAAAAATCAATTATGCACACC
AGCATGTGTTGATCACCAGCTATTGTGGGACACCAATTTCGTCCACAGACATCAACATCTTATCGTCCTT
TGAAGATAAGATAATAATGTTGAAGATAAGAGTGGGAGCCACCACTAAAACATTGCTTTGTCAAAAGCTA
AAAAAGATGATGCCCGACAGCCACTTGTGTGAAGCATGTGAAGCCGGTCCCTCCACTAAGAAAATTAGTG
AAGCATCTTCCAGTGGTCCCTCCACTCACAGCTCAATCAGTGAGCAACAGGACGAAGGAAATGACGTAAG
CCATGACGTCTAATCCCACAAGAATTTCCTTATATAAGGAACACAAATCAGAAGGTACTCGAGACCCTGC
AGTCCGGCAAAAAAGGGCAAGGTGTCACCACCCTGCCCTTTTTCTTTAAAACCGAAAAGATTACTTCGCG
TTATGCAGGCTTCCTCGCTCACTGACTCGCTGCGCTCGGTCGTTCGGCTGCGGCGAGCGGTATCAGCTCA
CTCAAAGGCGGTAATACGGTTATCCACAGAATCAGGGGATAACGCAGGAAAGAACATGTGAGCAAAAGGC
CAGCAAAAGGCCAGGAACCGTAAAAAGGCCGCGTTGCTGGCGTTTTTCCACAGGCTCCGCCCCCCTGACG
AGCATCACAAAAATCGACGCTCAAGTCAGAGGTGGCGAAACCCGACAGGACTATAAAGATACCAGGCGTT
TCCCCCTGGAAGCTCCCTCGTGCGCTCTCCTGTTCCGACCCTGCCGCTTACCGGATACCTGTCCGCCTTT
CTCCCTTCGGGAAGCGTGGCGCTTTCTCATAGCTCACGCTGTAGGTATCTCAGTTCGGTGTAGGTCGTTC
GCTCCAAGCTGGGCTGTGTGCACGAACCCCCCGTTCAGCCCGACCGCTGCGCCTTATCCGGTAACTATCG
TCTTGAGTCCAACCCGGTAAGACACGACTTATCGCCACTGGCAGCAGCCACTGGTAACAGGATTAGCAGA
GCGAGGTATGTAGGCGGTGCTACAGAGTTCTTGAAGTGGTGGCCTAACTACGGCTACACTAGAAGAACAG
TATTTGGTATCTGCGCTCTGCTGAAGCCAGTTACCTTCGGAAAAAGAGTTGGTAGCTCTTGATCCGGCAA
ACAAACCACCGCTGGTAGCGGTGGTTTTTTTGTTTGCAAGCAGCAGATTACGCGCAGAAAAAAAGGATCT
CAAGAAGATCCTTTGATCTTTTCTACGGGGTCTGACGCTCAGTGGAACGAAAACTCACGTTAAGGGATTT
TGGTCATGAGATTATCAAAAAGGATCTTCACCTAGATCCTTTTAAATTAAAAATGAAGTTTTAAATCAAT
CTAAAGTATATATGAGTAAACTTGGTCTGACAGCTCGAGGCTTGGATTCTCACCAATAAAAAACGCCCGG
CGGCAACCGAGCGTTCTGAACAAATCCAGATGGAGTTCTGAGGTCATTACTGGATCTATCAACAGGAGTC
CAAGCGAGCTCGATATCAAATTACGCCCCGCCCTGCCACTCATCGCAGTACTGTTGTAATTCATTAAGC
Features (pLannotate 1.2.2; 6 found; start..end, strand, type, name):
    612..709     -  promoter       cat promoter: promoter of the E. coli cat gene encoding chloramphenicol acetyltransferase
    795..838     -  terminator     bacterial terminator: putative bacterial transcription terminator
   1333..1390    +  terminator     his operon terminator: This putative transcriptin terminator from the E. coli his operon has a 2-bp deletion introduced during synthesis. Its efficiency has not been determined.
   1585..2173    -  rep_origin     ori: high-copy-number ColE1/pMB1/pBR322/pUC origin of replication
   2356..2450    -  terminator     lambda t0 terminator: transcription terminator from phage lambda
   2474..611     -  CDS            cat (across the origin): CAT_ECOLX - Experimental evidence at protein level: Swiss-Prot protein existence level 1. This enzyme is an effector of chloramphenicol resistance in bacteria. From Escherichia coli. This protein is used as a marker in many commonly used cloning vectors, such as pACYC184.
