[The description below was written by a language model from this plasmid's Addgene catalogue record and pLannotate feature annotations shown in this document.]
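Description:
pEPYC0CM0095 is a Phytobrick Level 0 part plasmid for plant synthetic biology, built in the pUAP1 universal acceptor backbone. The sequenced record is small (about 2.5 kb) and consists mostly of bacterial maintenance functions. These are a high-copy ColE1/pUC-type origin of replication and a chloramphenicol acetyltransferase (cat) gene driven by its native cat promoter, which provides chloramphenicol selection in E. coli. Three annotated terminators are also present: a putative bacterial terminator, a his operon terminator and the phage lambda t0 terminator. The first two lie on either side of the unannotated stretch where the insert presumably sits, and terminators in this position generally insulate a cloned part from read-through transcription. The lambda t0 terminator sits just downstream of the cat coding sequence.

The insert is listed as a synthetic sequence named for Mirabilis mosaic virus (MMV). It was cloned using BpiI sites that were destroyed during assembly, as is typical for domesticating a part into a universal acceptor by Type IIS cloning. The automated annotation did not detect any feature for the insert itself, and the record does not say which MMV element it carries or what functional class of part it is. The associated work concerns the rational design of minimal synthetic plant promoters, so a promoter-related regulatory element is plausible, but this is an inference rather than a stated fact. As a Level 0 standard part, the plasmid has no plant selection or expression capacity of its own. It serves as a sequence-verified storage and donor vector from which the MMV part can be released and combined with other standard parts in Golden Gate-style assemblies to build transcriptional units for plant expression.
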