Addgene plasmid #154478: pEPYC0CM0095
Purpose: Phytobricks Level 0 part
Depositing lab: Nicola Patron. Depositing organization: Earlham Institute. Publication: Rational design of minimal synthetic promoters for plants. Cai YM, Kallam K, Tidd H, Gendarini G, Salzman A, Patron NJ. Nucleic Acids Res. 2020 Aug 28. pii: 5897334. doi: 10.1093/nar/gkaa682. PubMed 32856047.
Backbone
  Vector backbone: pUAP1
  Vector type: Synthetic Biology
Growth in bacteria
  Bacterial resistance: Chloramphenicol, 25 μg/mL
  Growth temperature: 37°C
  Growth strain: NEB Stable
  Copy number: High Copy
Gene/Insert
  Gene/Insert name: MMV (Mirabalis Mosaic Virus)
  Species: Synthetic
  Cloning method: Restriction Enzyme; 5′ cloning site BpiI (destroyed during cloning); 3′ cloning site BpiI (destroyed during cloning)
Terms and licenses: Academic/Nonprofit Terms; Industry Terms: Not Available to Industry
Depositor comments: Please visit https://www.biorxiv.org/content/10.1101/2020.05.14.095406v1 for bioRxiv preprint.
How to cite: pEPYC0CM0095 was a gift from Nicola Patron (Addgene plasmid # 154478 ; http://n2t.net/addgene:154478 ; RRID:Addgene_154478)
